>Addgene plasmid #38873 | CAMK2B | depositor partial sequence | sequence record 48931 | CAMK2B sequence 966 bps
ATGCACCATCATCATCATCATTCTTCTGGTGTAGATCTGGGTACCGAGAACCTGTACTTCCAATCCATGA
CCGACGAGTACCAGCTCTACGAGGATATTGGCAAGGGGGCTTTCTCTGTGGTCCGACGCTGTGTCAAGCT
CTGCACCGGCCATGAGTATGCAGCCAAGATCATCAACACCAAGAAGCTGTCAGCCAGAGATCACCAGAAG
CTGGAGAGAGAGGCTCGGATCTGCCGCCTTCTGAAGCATTCCAACATCGTGCGTCTCCACGACAGCATCT
CCGAGGAGGGCTTCCACTACCTGGTCTTCGATCTGGTCACTGGTGGGGAGCTCTTTGAAGACATTGTGGC
GAGAGAGTACTACAGCGAGGCTGATGCCAGTCACTGTATCCAGCAGATCCTGGAGGCCGTTCTCCATTGT
CACCAAATGGGGGTCGTCCACAGAGACCTCAAGCCGGAGAACCTGCTTCTGGCCAGCAAGTGCAAAGGGG
CTGCAGTGAAGCTGGCAGACTTCGGCCTAGCTATCGAGGTGCAGGGGGACCAGCAGGCATGGTTTGGTTT
CGCTGGCACACCAGGCTACCTGTCCCCTGAGGTCCTTCGCAAAGAGGCGTATGGCAAGCCTGTGGACATC
TGGGCATGTGGGGTGATCCTGTACATCCTGCTCGTGGGCTACCCACCCTTCTGGGACGAGGACCAGCACA
AGCTGTACCAGCAGATCAAGGCTGGTGCCTATGACTTCCCGTCCCCTGAGTGGGACACCGTCACTCCTGA
AGCCAAAAACCTCATCAACCAGATGCTGACCATCAACCCTGCCAAGCGCATCACAGCCCATGAGGCCCTG
AAGCACCCGTGGGTCTGCCAACGCTCCACGGTAGCATCCATGATGCACAGACAGGAGACTGTGGAGTGTC
TGAAAAAGTTCAATGCCAGGAGAAAGCTCAAGGGAGCCTGACAGTAAAGGTGGATA
