>Addgene plasmid #38873 | CAMK2B | addgene partial sequence | sequence record 50539 | T7 5'-TAATACGACTCACTATAGGG-3'
TGGGAATTCCCTCTGAATATTTTGTTTACTTTAAGAAGGAGATATACATATGCACCATCATCATCATCAT
TCTTCTGGTGTAGATCTGGGTACCGAGAACCTGTACTTCCAATCCATGACCGACGAGTACCAGCTCTACG
AGGATATTGGCAAGGGGGCTTTCTCTGTGGTCCGACGCTGTGTCAAGCTCTGCACCGGCCATGAGTATGC
AGCCAAGATCATCAACACCAAGAAGCTGTCAGCCAGAGATCACCAGAAGCTGGAGAGAGAGGCTCGGATC
TGCCGCCTTCTGAAGCATTCCAACATCGTGCGTCTCCACGACAGCATCTCCGAGGAGGGCTTCCACTACC
TGGTCTTCGATCTGGTCACTGGTGGGGAGCTCTTTGAAGACATTGTGGCGAGAGAGTACTACAGCGAGGC
TGATGCCAGTCACTGTATCCAGCAGATCCTGGAGGCCGTTCTCCATTGTCACCAAATGGGGGTCGTCCAC
AGAGACCTCAAGCCGGAGAACCTGCTTCTGGCCAGCAAGTGCAAAGGGGCTGCAGTGAAGCTGGCAGACT
TCGGCCTAGCTATCGAGGTGCAGGGGGACCAGCAGGCATGGTTTGGTTTCGCTGGCACACCAGGCTACCT
GTCCCCTGAGGTCCTTCGCAAAGAGGCGTATGGCAAGCCTGTGGACATCTGGGCATGTGGGGTGATCCTG
TACATCCTGCTCGTGGGCTACCCACCCTTCTGGGACGAGGACCAGCACAAGCTGTACCAGCAGATCAAGG
CTGGTGCCTATGACTTCCCGTCCCCTGAGTGGGACACCGTCACTCCTGAAGCCAAAAACCTCATCAACCA
GATGCTGAC
