[The description below was written by a language model from this plasmid's Addgene catalogue record.]
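Description:
CAMK2B is a bacterial expression plasmid built on the pNIC28-Bsa4 backbone from the Structural Genomics Consortium, designed to produce recombinant human protein in E. coli for structure determination. It is selected with kanamycin and is recorded as low copy. The record does not list the origin of replication or name the promoter. However, the T7 and T7-terminator sequencing primers indicate that the insert sits between T7 promoter and terminator elements, so expression would depend on a host strain that supplies T7 RNA polymerase. The listed Mach1 strain is a cloning and propagation host rather than an expression host.

The insert is a 966 bp fragment of human CAMK2B, which encodes the beta isoform of calcium/calmodulin-dependent protein kinase II (isoform 1). It was introduced by ligation-independent cloning. The record cautions that the insert may not be the full open reading frame, and its size fits a truncated, domain-level construct rather than the complete protein, although the exact boundaries are not given. The insert is associated with a deposited crystal structure, consistent with its stated purpose. The protein is expressed with an N-terminal His tag followed by a TEV protease cleavage site. This allows capture by immobilised metal affinity chromatography and then removal of the tag to leave near-native protein.

Typical uses are production and purification of this CaMKII beta fragment for crystallography, and by extension for other work that needs purified protein. No feature table was provided, so the element-level details of the backbone cannot be confirmed from the record.
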