Addgene plasmid #38873: CAMK2B
Purpose: Bacterial expression for structure determination; may not be full ORF
Depositing lab: Nicola Burgess-Brown. Depositing organization: University of Oxford.
Backbone
  Vector backbone: pNIC28-Bsa4
  Backbone manufacturer: SGC
  Vector type: Bacterial Expression
Growth in bacteria
  Bacterial resistance: Kanamycin, 50 μg/mL
  Growth temperature: 37°C
  Growth strain: Mach1
  Copy number: Low Copy
Gene/Insert
  Gene/Insert name: CAMK2B (alt names: calcium/calmodulin-dependent protein kinase (CaM kinase) II beta [isoform 1]; PDB:3BHH)
  Species: H. sapiens (human)
  Insert size (bp): 966
  Entrez Gene: Camk2b (a.k.a. Ck2b)
  Tag / fusion protein: His Tev (N terminal on insert)
  Cloning method: Ligation Independent Cloning
  Sequencing primers: 5′ T7; 3′ T7-term
Terms and licenses: Academic/Nonprofit Terms; Industry Terms: Not Available to Industry
How to cite: CAMK2B was a gift from Nicola Burgess-Brown (Addgene plasmid # 38873 ; http://n2t.net/addgene:38873 ; RRID:Addgene_38873)
